Addgene plasmid #194359: pcDNA3_SP-DRD1-NTEV-TCS-GV-2xHA
Purpose: Split TEV assays
Depositing lab: Michael Wehr. Depositing organization: Klinikum der Ludwig Maximilians-Universitaet Muenchen. Publication: Improved Split TEV GPCR beta-arrestin-2 Recruitment Assays via Systematic Analysis of Signal Peptide and beta-arrestin Binding Motif Variants. Wu Y, von Hauff IV, Jensen N, Rossner MJ, Wehr MC. Biosensors (Basel). 2022 Dec 29;13(1):48. doi: 10.3390/bios13010048. PubMed 36671883.
Backbone
  Vector backbone: pcDNA3
  Vector type: Mammalian Expression
Growth in bacteria
  Bacterial resistance: Ampicillin, 100 μg/mL
  Growth temperature: 37°C
  Growth strain: DH5alpha
  Copy number: High Copy
Gene/Insert
  Gene/Insert name: SP-DRD1-NTEV-TCS-GV-2xHA
  Species: H. sapiens (human), Synthetic
  Entrez Gene: DRD1 (a.k.a. D1R, DADR, DRD1A)
  Promoter: CMV
  Tag / fusion protein: 2xHA (C terminal on insert)
  Cloning method: Gateway Cloning
  Sequencing primers: 5′ CGCAAATGGGCGGTAGGCGTG; 3′ TAGAAGGCACAGTCGAGG
Terms and licenses: Academic/Nonprofit Terms; Industry Terms: Not Available to Industry
How to cite: pcDNA3_SP-DRD1-NTEV-TCS-GV-2xHA was a gift from Michael Wehr (Addgene plasmid # 194359 ; http://n2t.net/addgene:194359 ; RRID:Addgene_194359)
