[The description below was written by a language model from this plasmid's Addgene catalogue record and pLannotate feature annotations shown in this document.]
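Description:
pcDNA3_SP-DRD1-NTEV-TCS-GV-2xHA is a mammalian expression plasmid on the pcDNA3 backbone, built as the receptor component of a split TEV assay. It is maintained in E. coli through a high-copy ColE1/pUC-type origin with ampicillin resistance (AmpR), and it also carries an f1 origin. An SV40 promoter–neo–SV40 poly(A) cassette provides G418 selection in mammalian cells. A few short annotated fragments, such as a truncated HIV-1 LTR, a ble fragment and lac promoter/operator pieces, appear to be backbone remnants or annotation artefacts rather than functional parts.

The payload is a single fusion open reading frame driven by the CMV enhancer/promoter and terminated by the bGH polyadenylation signal. It was assembled by Gateway cloning, so attB1 and attB2 sites flank the receptor segment. According to the insert name, a signal peptide (SP) precedes the human dopamine D1 receptor (DRD1). The feature table also detects a short FLAG-like fragment just upstream of the receptor, which the catalogue entry does not mention. Downstream of DRD1 lie the N-terminal fragment of TEV protease (NTEV), a TEV cleavage site (TCS, named but not separately annotated), the artificial transcription factor GV made of the GAL4 DNA-binding domain and the VP16 activation domain, and a C-terminal 2xHA tag.

In the split TEV principle, an interaction partner carrying the complementary C-terminal TEV fragment is recruited to the activated receptor. The associated publication indicates that this partner is β-arrestin-2. Recruitment reconstitutes protease activity, the TCS is cut, and GAL4-VP16 is released to enter the nucleus and drive a GAL4-responsive reporter. The partner and the reporter are supplied on other constructs. The plasmid is thus used to measure DRD1 activation through β-arrestin recruitment in cell-based assays.
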