Features (pLannotate 1.2.2; 28 found; start..end, strand, type, name):
     28..80      -  misc_feature   bom (fragment): basis of mobility region from pBR322
    235..614     +  enhancer       CMV enhancer: human cytomegalovirus immediate early enhancer
    615..818     +  promoter       CMV promoter: human cytomegalovirus (CMV) immediate early promoter
    814..847     +  LTR            5' LTR (truncated) (fragment): truncated 5' long terminal repeat (LTR) from HIV-1
    863..881     +  promoter       T7 promoter: promoter for bacteriophage T7 RNA polymerase
    920..944     +  protein_bind   attB1: mutant version of attB; recombination site for the Gateway® BP reaction BP Clonase™
   1007..1027    +  CDS            3xFLAG (fragment): three tandem FLAG® epitope tags
   1040..2377    +  CDS            DRD1: DRD1_HUMAN - Experimental evidence at protein level: Swiss-Prot protein existence level 1. Dopamine receptor whose activity is mediated by G proteins which activate adenylyl cyclase. From Homo sapiens (Human).
   2379..2403    -  protein_bind   attB2: mutant version of attB; recombination site for the Gateway® BP reaction BP Clonase™
   2441..2791    +  CDS            TEV protease (fragment): tobacco etch virus protease (Kapust et al., 2001)
   2864..3304    +  CDS            GAL4 DNA binding domain: DNA binding domain of the GAL4 transcriptional activator; Saccharomyces cerevisiae GAL4 (truncated)
   3518..3751    +  CDS            VP16 AD: transcriptional activation domain of herpes simplex virus protein VP16 (Triezenberg et al., 1988; Cousens et al., 1989); UL48
   3755..3811    +  CDS            3xHA (fragment): three tandem HA epitope tags
   3824..3842    -  promoter       SP6 promoter: promoter for bacteriophage SP6 RNA polymerase
   3868..4092    +  polyA_signal   bGH poly(A) signal: bovine growth hormone polyadenylation signal
   4096..4117    +  promoter       SV40 promoter (fragment): SV40 enhancer and early promoter
   4138..4566    +  rep_origin     f1 ori (sequence partly withheld): f1 bacteriophage origin of replication; arrow indicates direction of (+) strand synthesis
   4580..4909    +  promoter       SV40 promoter: SV40 enhancer and early promoter
   4976..5767    +  CDS            neo: KKA2_KLEPN - Also known as kan, nptII. Experimental evidence at protein level: Swiss-Prot protein existence level 1. Resistance to kanamycin, neomycin, paromomycin, ribostamycin, butirosin and gentamicin B. From Klebsiella pneumoniae.
   5791..5949    +  CDS            ble (fragment): BLE_KLEPN - Experimental evidence at protein level: Swiss-Prot protein existence level 1. Binding protein with a strong affinity to the bleomycin family of antibiotics. Binds to CL990; an antimitotic-antibiotic compound. From Klebsiella pneumoniae.
   5944..6065    +  polyA_signal   SV40 poly(A) signal: SV40 polyadenylation signal
   6138..6154    -  protein_bind   lac operator: The lac repressor binds to the lac operator to inhibit transcription in E. coli. This inhibition can be relieved by adding lactose or isopropyl-β-D-thiogalactopyranoside (IPTG). lac repressor encoded by lacI
   6162..6192    -  promoter       lac promoter: promoter for the E. coli lac operon
   6207..6228    -  protein_bind   CAP binding site: CAP binding activates transcription in the presence of cAMP. E. coli catabolite activator protein
   6241..6333    -  CDS            lacI (fragment): lac repressor; lacI; The lac repressor binds to the lac operator to inhibit transcription in E. coli. This inhibition can be relieved by adding lactose or isopropyl-β-D-thiogalactopyranoside (IPTG).
   6516..7104    -  rep_origin     ori: high-copy-number ColE1/pMB1/pBR322/pUC origin of replication
   7275..8135    -  CDS            AmpR: β-lactamase; bla; confers resistance to ampicillin, carbenicillin, and related antibiotics
   8136..8240    -  promoter       AmpR promoter: bla
>Addgene plasmid #194359 | pcDNA3_SP-DRD1-NTEV-TCS-GV-2xHA | addgene full sequence | sequence record 381579 | Addgene NGS Result
GACGGATCGGGAGATCTCCCGATCCCCTATGGTGCACTCTCAGTACAATCTGCTCTGATGCCGCATAGTT
AAGCCAGTATCTGCTCCCTGCTTGTGTGTTGGAGGTCGCTGAGTAGTGCGCGAGCAAAATTTAAGCTACA
ACAAGGCAAGGCTTGACCGACAATTGCATGAAGAATCTGCTTAGGGTTAGGCGTTTTGCGCTGCTTCGCG
ATGTACGGGCCAGATATACGCGTTGACATTGATTATTGACTAGTTATTAATAGTAATCAATTACGGGGTC
ATTAGTTCATAGCCCATATATGGAGTTCCGCGTTACATAACTTACGGTAAATGGCCCGCCTGGCTGACCG
CCCAACGACCCCCGCCCATTGACGTCAATAATGACGTATGTTCCCATAGTAACGCCAATAGGGACTTTCC
ATTGACGTCAATGGGTGGAGTATTTACGGTAAACTGCCCACTTGGCAGTACATCAAGTGTATCATATGCC
AAGTACGCCCCCTATTGACGTCAATGACGGTAAATGGCCCGCCTGGCATTATGCCCAGTACATGACCTTA
TGGGACTTTCCTACTTGGCAGTACATCTACGTATTAGTCATCGCTATTACCATGGTGATGCGGTTTTGGC
AGTACATCAATGGGCGTGGATAGCGGTTTGACTCACGGGGATTTCCAAGTCTCCACCCCATTGACGTCAA
TGGGAGTTTGTTTTGGCACCAAAATCAACGGGACTTTCCAAAATGTCGTAACAACTCCGCCCCATTGACG
CAAATGGGCGGTAGGCGTGTACGGTGGGAGGTCTATATAAGCAGAGCTCTCTGGCTAACTAGAGAACCCA
CTGCTTACTGGCTTATCGAAATTAATACGACTCACTATAGGGAGACCCAAGCTTGGTACCGAGCTCGGAT
CCCACATCAACAAGTTTGTACAAAAAAGCAGGCTGCGGCCGCGCCACCATGAAGACGATCATCGCCCTGA
GCTACATCTTCTGCCTGGTATTCGCCGACTACAAGGACGATGATGACGCCAGCATCGATATGAGGACTCT
GAACACCTCTGCCATGGACGGGACTGGGCTGGTGGTGGAGAGGGACTTCTCTGTTCGTATCCTCACTGCC
TGTTTCCTGTCGCTGCTCATCCTGTCCACGCTCCTGGGGAACACGCTGGTCTGTGCTGCCGTTATCAGGT
TCCGACACCTGCGGTCCAAGGTGACCAACTTCTTTGTCATCTCCTTGGCTGTGTCAGATCTCTTGGTGGC
CGTCCTGGTCATGCCCTGGAAGGCAGTGGCTGAGATTGCTGGCTTCTGGCCCTTTGGGTCCTTCTGTAAC
ATCTGGGTGGCCTTTGACATCATGTGCTCCACTGCATCCATCCTCAACCTCTGTGTGATCAGCGTGGACA
GGTATTGGGCTATCTCCAGCCCTTTCCGGTATGAGAGAAAGATGACCCCCAAGGCAGCCTTCATCCTGAT
CAGTGTGGCATGGACCTTGTCTGTACTCATCTCCTTCATCCCAGTGCAGCTCAGCTGGCACAAGGCAAAA
CCCACAAGCCCCTCTGATGGAAATGCCACTTCCCTGGCTGAGACCATAGACAACTGTGACTCCAGCCTCA
GCAGGACATATGCCATCTCATCCTCTGTAATAAGCTTTTACATCCCTGTGGCCATCATGATTGTCACCTA
CACCAGGATCTACAGGATTGCTCAGAAACAAATACGGCGCATTGCGGCCTTGGAGAGGGCAGCAGTCCAC
GCCAAGAATTGCCAGACCACCACAGGTAATGGAAAGCCTGTCGAATGTTCTCAACCGGAAAGTTCTTTTA
AGATGTCCTTCAAAAGAGAAACTAAAGTCCTGAAGACTCTGTCGGTGATCATGGGTGTGTTTGTGTGCTG
TTGGCTACCTTTCTTCATCTTGAACTGCATTTTGCCCTTCTGTGGGTCTGGGGAGACGCAGCCCTTCTGC
ATTGATTCCAACACCTTTGACGTGTTTGTGTGGTTTGGGTGGGCTAATTCATCCTTGAACCCCATCATTT
ATGCCTTTAATGCTGATTTTCGGAAGGCATTTTCAACCCTCTTAGGATGCTACAGACTTTGCCCTGCGAC
GAATAATGCCATAGAGACGGTGAGTATCAATAACAATGGGGCCGCGATGTTTTCCAGCCATCATGAGCCA
CGAGGCTCCATCTCCAAGGAGTGCAATCTGGTTTACCTGATCCCACATGCTGTGGGCTCCTCTGAGGACC
TGAAAAAGGAGGAGGCAGCTGGCATCGCCAGACCCTTGGAGAAGCTGTCCCCAGCCCTATCGGTCATATT
GGACTATGACACTGACGTCTCTCTGGAGAAGATCCAACCCATCACACAAAACGGTCAGCACCCAACCGAC
CCAGCTTTCTTGTACAAAGTGGTTGATGTCGGAGGTGGAGGTAGCGGAGGTGGAGGTAGCGGAGAGAGCT
TGTTTAAGGGACCACGTGATTACAACCCGATATCGAGCACCATTTGTCATTTGACGAATGAATCTGATGG
GCACACAACATCGTTGTATGGTATTGGATTTGGTCCCTTCATCATTACAAACAAGCACTTGTTTCGTCGC
AATAATGGAACACTGTTGGTCCAATCACTACATGGTGTATTCAAGGTCAAGGACACCACGACTTTGCAAC
AACACCTCATTGATGGGAGGGACATGATGATTATTCGCATGCCTAAGGATTTCCCACCATTTCCTCAAAA
GCTGAAATTTAGAGAGCCACAAAGGGAAGAGCGCATATGTCTTGTGACAACCAACTTCCAAGCTCCCGAG
AACCTGTACTTCCAGGGTTCTAGAGAACAGAAGCTGATCTCAGAAGAGGATCTGGCCCGGGCCATGAAGC
TACTGTCTTCTATCGAACAAGCATGCGATATTTGCCGACTTAAAAAGCTCAAGTGCTCCAAAGAAAAACC
GAAGTGCGCCAAGTGTCTGAAGAACAACTGGGAGTGTCGCTACTCTCCCAAAACCAAAAGGTCTCCGCTG
ACTAGGGCACATCTGACAGAAGTGGAATCAAGGCTAGAAAGACTGGAACAGCTATTTCTACTGATTTTTC
CTCGAGAAGACCTTGACATGATTTTGAAAATGGATTCTTTACAGGATATAAAAGCATTGTTAACAGGATT
ATTTGTACAAGATAATGTGAATAAAGATGCCGTCACAGATAGATTGGCTTCAGTGGAGACTGATATGCCT
CTAACATTGAGACAGCATAGAATAAGTGCGACATCATCATCGGAAGAGAGTAGTAACAAAGGTCAAAGAC
AGTTGACTGTATCGCCGGAATTCCCGGGGATCAGCTTGATAATTCGATTCACCATGCCCAAGAAGAAGAG
GAAGGTGGCGTACAGCCGCGCGCGTACGAAAAACAATTACGGGTCTACCATCGAGGGCCTGCTCGATCTC
CCGGACGACGACGCCCCCGAAGAGGCGGGGCTGGCGGCTCCGCGCCTGTCCTTTCTCCCCGCGGGACACA
CGCGCAGACTGTCGACGGCCCCCCCGACCGATGTCAGCCTGGGGGACGAGCTCCACTTAGACGGCGAGGA
CGTCGCGATGGCGCATGCCGACGCGCTAGACGATTTCGATCTGGACATGTTGGGGGACGGGGATTCCCCG
GGTCCGGGATTTACCCCCCACGACTCCGCCCCCTACGGCGCTCTGGATATGGCCGACTTCGAGTTTGAGC
AGATGTTTACCGATGCCCTTGGAATTGACGAGTACGGTGGGGGCTACCCATACGATGTTCCTGACTATGC
GGGCTATCCCTATGACGTCCCGGACTATGCATGAGGGCCCTATTCTATAGTGTCACCTAAATGCTAGAGC
TCGCTGATCAGCCTCGACTGTGCCTTCTAGTTGCCAGCCATCTGTTGTTTGCCCCTCCCCCGTGCCTTCC
TTGACCCTGGAAGGTGCCACTCCCACTGTCCTTTCCTAATAAAATGAGGAAATTGCATCGCATTGTCTGA
GTAGGTGTCATTCTATTCTGGGGGGTGGGGTGGGGCAGGACAGCAAGGGGGAGGATTGGGAAGACAATAG
CAGGCATGCTGGGGATGCGGTGGGCTCTATGGCTTCTGAGGCGGAAAGAACCAGCTGGGGCTCTAGGGGG
TATCCCC
[124 nt withheld, positions 4138-4261]
C
[91 nt withheld, positions 4263-4353]
A
[49 nt withheld, positions 4355-4403]
CCTTTGACGTTGGAGTCCACGTTCTTT
[37 nt withheld, positions 4431-4467]
ACCCTATCTCGGTCTATTCTTTTGATTTATAAGGGATTTTGCCGATTTCGGCCTATTGGTTAAAAAATGA
GCTGATTTAACAAAAATTTAACGCGAATTAATTCTGTGGAATGTGTGTCAGTTAGGGTGTGGAAAGTCCC
CAGGCTCCCCAGCAGGCAGAAGTATGCAAAGCATGCATCTCAATTAGTCAGCAACCAGGTGTGGAAAGTC
CCCAGGCTCCCCAGCAGGCAGAAGTATGCAAAGCATGCATCTCAATTAGTCAGCAACCATAGTCCCGCCC
CTAACTCCGCCCATCCCGCCCCTAACTCCGCCCAGTTCCGCCCATTCTCCGCCCCATGGCTGACTAATTT
TTTTTATTTATGCAGAGGCCGAGGCCGCCTCTGCCTCTGAGCTATTCCAGAAGTAGTGAGGAGGCTTTTT
TGGAGGCCTAGGCTTTTGCAAAAAGCTCCCGGGAGCTTGTATATCCATTTTCGGATCTGATCAAGAGACA
GGATGAGGATCGTTTCGCATGATTGAACAAGATGGATTGCACGCAGGTTCTCCGGCCGCTTGGGTGGAGA
GGCTATTCGGCTATGACTGGGCACAACAGACAATCGGCTGCTCTGATGCCGCCGTGTTCCGGCTGTCAGC
GCAGGGGCGCCCGGTTCTTTTTGTCAAGACCGACCTGTCCGGTGCCCTGAATGAACTGCAGGACGAGGCA
GCGCGGCTATCGTGGCTGGCCACGACGGGCGTTCCTTGCGCAGCTGTGCTCGACGTTGTCACTGAAGCGG
GAAGGGACTGGCTGCTATTGGGCGAAGTGCCGGGGCAGGATCTCCTGTCATCTCACCTTGCTCCTGCCGA
GAAAGTATCCATCATGGCTGATGCAATGCGGCGGCTGCATACGCTTGATCCGGCTACCTGCCCATTCGAC
CACCAAGCGAAACATCGCATCGAGCGAGCACGTACTCGGATGGAAGCCGGTCTTGTCGATCAGGATGATC
TGGACGAAGAGCATCAGGGGCTCGCGCCAGCCGAACTGTTCGCCAGGCTCAAGGCGCGCATGCCCGACGG
CGAGGATCTCGTCGTGACCCATGGCGATGCCTGCTTGCCGAATATCATGGTGGAAAATGGCCGCTTTTCT
GGATTCATCGACTGTGGCCGGCTGGGTGTGGCGGACCGCTATCAGGACATAGCGTTGGCTACCCGTGATA
TTGCTGAAGAGCTTGGCGGCGAATGGGCTGACCGCTTCCTCGTGCTTTACGGTATCGCCGCTCCCGATTC
GCAGCGCATCGCCTTCTATCGCCTTCTTGACGAGTTCTTCTGAGCGGGACTCTGGGGTTCGAAATGACCG
ACCAAGCGACGCCCAACCTGCCATCACGAGATTTCGATTCCACCGCCGCCTTCTATGAAAGGTTGGGCTT
CGGAATCGTTTTCCGGGACGCCGGCTGGATGATCCTCCAGCGCGGGGATCTCATGCTGGAGTTCTTCGCC
CACCCCAACTTGTTTATTGCAGCTTATAATGGTTACAAATAAAGCAATAGCATCACAAATTTCACAAATA
AAGCATTTTTTTCACTGCATTCTAGTTGTGGTTTGTCCAAACTCATCAATGTATCTTATCATGTCTGTAT
ACCGTCGACCTCTAGCTAGAGCTTGGCGTAATCATGGTCATAGCTGTTTCCTGTGTGAAATTGTTATCCG
CTCACAATTCCACACAACATACGAGCCGGAAGCATAAAGTGTAAAGCCTGGGGTGCCTAATGAGTGAGCT
AACTCACATTAATTGCGTTGCGCTCACTGCCCGCTTTCCAGTCGGGAAACCTGTCGTGCCAGCTGCATTA
ATGAATCGGCCAACGCGCGGGGAGAGGCGGTTTGCGTATTGGGCGCTCTTCCGCTTCCTCGCTCACTGAC
TCGCTGCGCTCGGTCGTTCGGCTGCGGCGAGCGGTATCAGCTCACTCAAAGGCGGTAATACGGTTATCCA
CAGAATCAGGGGATAACGCAGGAAAGAACATGTGAGCAAAAGGCCAGCAAAAGGCCAGGAACCGTAAAAA
GGCCGCGTTGCTGGCGTTTTTCCATAGGCTCCGCCCCCCTGACGAGCATCACAAAAATCGACGCTCAAGT
CAGAGGTGGCGAAACCCGACAGGACTATAAAGATACCAGGCGTTTCCCCCTGGAAGCTCCCTCGTGCGCT
CTCCTGTTCCGACCCTGCCGCTTACCGGATACCTGTCCGCCTTTCTCCCTTCGGGAAGCGTGGCGCTTTC
TCATAGCTCACGCTGTAGGTATCTCAGTTCGGTGTAGGTCGTTCGCTCCAAGCTGGGCTGTGTGCACGAA
CCCCCCGTTCAGCCCGACCGCTGCGCCTTATCCGGTAACTATCGTCTTGAGTCCAACCCGGTAAGACACG
ACTTATCGCCACTGGCAGCAGCCACTGGTAACAGGATTAGCAGAGCGAGGTATGTAGGCGGTGCTACAGA
GTTCTTGAAGTGGTGGCCTAACTACGGCTACACTAGAAGAACAGTATTTGGTATCTGCGCTCTGCTGAAG
CCAGTTACCTTCGGAAAAAGAGTTGGTAGCTCTTGATCCGGCAAACAAACCACCGCTGGTAGCGGTGGTT
TTTTTGTTTGCAAGCAGCAGATTACGCGCAGAAAAAAAGGATCTCAAGAAGATCCTTTGATCTTTTCTAC
GGGGTCTGACGCTCAGTGGAACGAAAACTCACGTTAAGGGATTTTGGTCATGAGATTATCAAAAAGGATC
TTCACCTAGATCCTTTTAAATTAAAAATGAAGTTTTAAATCAATCTAAAGTATATATGAGTAAACTTGGT
CTGACAGTTACCAATGCTTAATCAGTGAGGCACCTATCTCAGCGATCTGTCTATTTCGTTCATCCATAGT
TGCCTGACTCCCCGTCGTGTAGATAACTACGATACGGGAGGGCTTACCATCTGGCCCCAGTGCTGCAATG
ATACCGCGAGACCCACGCTCACCGGCTCCAGATTTATCAGCAATAAACCAGCCAGCCGGAAGGGCCGAGC
GCAGAAGTGGTCCTGCAACTTTATCCGCCTCCATCCAGTCTATTAATTGTTGCCGGGAAGCTAGAGTAAG
TAGTTCGCCAGTTAATAGTTTGCGCAACGTTGTTGCCATTGCTACAGGCATCGTGGTGTCACGCTCGTCG
TTTGGTATGGCTTCATTCAGCTCCGGTTCCCAACGATCAAGGCGAGTTACATGATCCCCCATGTTGTGCA
AAAAAGCGGTTAGCTCCTTCGGTCCTCCGATCGTTGTCAGAAGTAAGTTGGCCGCAGTGTTATCACTCAT
GGTTATGGCAGCACTGCATAATTCTCTTACTGTCATGCCATCCGTAAGATGCTTTTCTGTGACTGGTGAG
TACTCAACCAAGTCATTCTGAGAATAGTGTATGCGGCGACCGAGTTGCTCTTGCCCGGCGTCAATACGGG
ATAATACCGCGCCACATAGCAGAACTTTAAAAGTGCTCATCATTGGAAAACGTTCTTCGGGGCGAAAACT
CTCAAGGATCTTACCGCTGTTGAGATCCAGTTCGATGTAACCCACTCGTGCACCCAACTGATCTTCAGCA
TCTTTTACTTTCACCAGCGTTTCTGGGTGAGCAAAAACAGGAAGGCAAAATGCCGCAAAAAAGGGAATAA
GGGCGACACGGAAATGTTGAATACTCATACTCTTCCTTTTTCAATATTATTGAAGCATTTATCAGGGTTA
TTGTCTCATGAGCGGATACATATTTGAATGTATTTAGAAAAATAAACAAATAGGGGTTCCGCGCACATTT
CCCCGAAAAGTGCCACCTGACGTC
